Addgene plasmid #183172: pUC19/Pd-mChe
Purpose: Construct for transient expression of plasmodesmata-targeted mCherry in plants.
Depositing lab: Yao-Guang Liu & Qinlong Zhu. Depositing organization: South China Agricultural University (SCAU). Publication: All-in-one: A Robust Fluorescent Fusion Protein Vector Toolbox for Protein Localization and BiFC Analyses in Plants. Han J, Ma K, Li H, Su J, Zhou L, Tang J, Zhang S, Hou Y, Chen L, Liu YG, Zhu Q. Plant Biotechnol J. 2022 Feb 18. doi: 10.1111/pbi.13790. PubMed 35179286.
Backbone
  Vector backbone: pUC19
  Vector type: Plant Expression
Growth in bacteria
  Bacterial resistance: Ampicillin, 100 μg/mL
  Growth temperature: 37°C
  Growth strain: DH5alpha
  Copy number: High Copy
Gene/Insert
  Gene/Insert name: Pd-mCherry (alt name: plasmodesmata-targeted mCherry)
  Species: Synthetic
  Tag / fusion protein: AtPDCB1, A. thaliana PLASMODESMATA CALLOSE-BINDING PROTEIN 1 (N terminal on insert)
  Cloning method: Unknown
Terms and licenses: Academic/Nonprofit Terms; Industry Terms: Not Available to Industry
How to cite: pUC19/Pd-mChe was a gift from Yao-Guang Liu & Qinlong Zhu (Addgene plasmid # 183172 ; http://n2t.net/addgene:183172 ; RRID:Addgene_183172)
