[The description below was written by a language model from this plasmid's Addgene catalogue record and pLannotate feature annotations shown in this document.]
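Description:
pUC19/Pd-mChe is a small, non-binary plant expression plasmid of about 5.3 kb, built on the pUC19 cloning backbone and intended for transient expression of a plasmodesmata-localised red fluorescent marker in plant cells. In E. coli it is maintained at high copy number through the ColE1/pUC-type origin and selected with ampicillin via the β-lactamase gene and its own promoter. Remnants of the pUC19 architecture are also annotated, including the lac promoter, operator and CAP binding site, fragments of lacZα and the multiple cloning site, and short vestigial pieces of lacI, rop and bom. No T-DNA borders or plant selectable marker appear in the feature table, which fits use by direct DNA delivery rather than Agrobacterium-mediated stable transformation, although the record does not name a delivery method.

The payload is a single expression cassette driven by the strong constitutive CaMV 35S promoter and closed by the nopaline synthase (NOS) terminator and polyadenylation signal. Between them lies the coding sequence of Arabidopsis thaliana PLASMODESMATA CALLOSE-BINDING PROTEIN 1 (PDCB1), a (1→3)-β-D-glucan-binding protein linked to cell-to-cell trafficking. It is annotated as directly adjoining mCherry, so the targeting protein sits at the N terminus of the monomeric red reporter. An attB1 Gateway recombination site and a phage T7 gene 10 ribosome binding site lie upstream of the fusion, probably carried over from an earlier cloning step, though the cloning method is recorded as unknown. The plasmid belongs to a fluorescent fusion protein vector toolbox for protein localisation and BiFC studies in plants. Within that toolbox it serves as a plasmodesmata reference marker that can be co-expressed with a protein of interest to assess co-localisation.
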