Features (pLannotate 1.2.2; 17 found; start..end, strand, type, name):
    535..876     +  promoter       CaMV 35S promoter: strong constitutive promoter from cauliflower mosaic virus
    898..922     +  protein_bind   attB1: mutant version of attB; recombination site for the Gateway® BP reaction BP Clonase™
    934..954     +  RBS            RBS: efficient ribosome binding site from bacteriophage T7 gene 10 (Olins and Rangwala, 1989)
    964..1566    +  CDS            PDCB1: PDCB1_ARATH - Experimental evidence at protein level: Swiss-Prot protein existence level 1. Able to bind (1->3)-beta-D-glucans (laminarin). Probably involved in cell-to-cell trafficking regulation. From Arabidopsis thaliana (Mouse-ear cress).
   1567..2274    +  CDS            mCherry: mCherry is a basic (constitutively fluorescent) red fluorescent protein published in 2004, derived from Discosoma sp.. It is reported to be a very rapidly-maturing monomer with low acid sensitivity.
   2303..2555    +  terminator     NOS terminator: nopaline synthase terminator and poly(A) signal
   2608..2765    +  CDS            lacZα (fragment): LacZα fragment of β-galactosidase; lacZ fragment
   2771..2870    -  misc_feature   bom (fragment): basis of mobility region from pBR322
   2972..3007    -  CDS            rop (fragment): Rop protein, which maintains plasmids at low copy number; rop
   3102..3206    +  promoter       AmpR promoter: bla
   3207..4067    +  CDS            AmpR: β-lactamase; bla; confers resistance to ampicillin, carbenicillin, and related antibiotics
   4238..4826    +  rep_origin     ori: high-copy-number ColE1/pMB1/pBR322/pUC origin of replication
   5009..5101    +  CDS            lacI (fragment): lac repressor; lacI; The lac repressor binds to the lac operator to inhibit transcription in E. coli. This inhibition can be relieved by adding lactose or isopropyl-β-D-thiogalactopyranoside (IPTG).
   5114..5135    +  protein_bind   CAP binding site: CAP binding activates transcription in the presence of cAMP. E. coli catabolite activator protein
   5150..5180    +  promoter       lac promoter: promoter for the E. coli lac operon
   5188..5204    +  protein_bind   lac operator: The lac repressor binds to the lac operator to inhibit transcription in E. coli. This inhibition can be relieved by adding lactose or isopropyl-β-D-thiogalactopyranoside (IPTG). lac repressor encoded by lacI
   5241..5261    -  misc_feature   MCS (fragment): pUC18/19 multiple cloning site
>Addgene plasmid #183172 | pUC19/Pd-mChe | addgene full sequence | sequence record 360376 | Addgene NGS Result
GGCGCGCCATTACTCGCATCCATTCTCAGGCTGTCTCGTCTCGTCTCAGATTAGCCTTTTCAATTTCAGA
AAGAATGCTAACCCACAGATGGTTAGAGAGGCTTACGCAGCAGGTCTCATCAAGACGATCTACCCGAGCA
ATAATCTCCAGGAAATCAAATACCTTCCCAAGAAGGTTAAAGATGCAGTCAAAAGATTCAGGACTAACTG
CATCAAGAACACAGAGAAAGATATATTTCTCAAGATCAGAAGTACTATTCCAGTATGGACGATTCAAGGC
TTGCTTCACAAACCAAGGCAAGTAATAGAGATTGGAGTCTCTAAAAAGGTAGTTCCCACTGAATCAAAGG
CCATGGAGTCAAAGATTCAAATAGAGGACCTAACAGAACTCGCCGTAAAGACTGGCGAACAGTTCATACA
GAGTCTCTTACGACTCAATGACAAGAAGAAAATCTTCGTCAACATGGTGGAGCACGACACACTTGTCTAC
TCCAAAAATATCAAAGATACAGTCTCAGAAGACCAAAGGGCAATTGAGACTTTTCAACAAAGGGTAATAT
CCGGAAACCTCCTCGGATTCCATTGCCCAGCTATCTGTCACTTTATTGTGAAGATAGTGGAAAAGGAAGG
TGGCTCCTACAAATGCCATCATTGCGATAAAGGAAAGGCCATCGTTGAAGATGCCTCTGCCGACAGTGGT
CCCAAAGATGGACCCCCACCCACGAGGAGCATCGTGGAAAAAGAAGACGTTCCAACCACGTCTTCAAAGC
AAGTGGATTGATGTGATATCTCCACTGACGTAAGGGATGACGCACAATCCCACTATCCTTCGCAAGACCC
TTCCTCTATATAAGGAAGTTCATTTCATTTGGAGAGAACACGGGGGACTCTAGATCAACAAGTTTGTACA
AAAAAGCAGGCTCCGCGGCCGCCTTGTTTAACTTTAAGAAGGAGCCCTTCACCATGGCTGCTCTGGTGCT
TTCACTTCTCCTTCTATCCTTGGCTGGACATTCTAGTGCCTCATGGTGTGTGTGTAAGACAGGGCTGAGT
GATACAGTGCTACAGGCAACCCTAGACTATGCTTGTGGAAATGGAGCAGATTGTAATCCTACTAAACCAA
AACAATCTTGCTTCAACCCTGACAATGTTAGGTCTCATTGCAACTATGCAGTCAATAGCTTCTTCCAAAA
GAAGGGTCAATCTCCTGGCTCTTGTAATTTCGATGGAACTGCCACTCCCACTAACTCCGATCCCAGTTAT
ACAGGTTGTGCCTTTCCTACTAGTGCCAGTGGCTCTAGCGGCAGCACAACTGTGACACCTGGCACAACCA
ATCCAAAAGGCAGCCCAACGACCACCACACTTCCTGGTAGTGGTACCAACAGTCCTTATTCAGGGAACCC
AACCAATGGAGTTTTTGGGGGAAATAGCACAGGAGGCACCACTGGGACAGGGATTAACCCGGATTACACG
ACAGACAGCAGCGCGTTTGCTCTCAAGAACTCAAGCAAATTGTTCATCTGCCTTCTCTTGATCGCTTCGA
GTGGATTCTGCTCTTTCCTGATGCTCATGGTGAGCAAGGGCGAGGAGGATAACATGGCCATCATCAAGGA
GTTCATGCGCTTCAAGGTGCACATGGAGGGCTCCGTGAACGGCCACGAGTTCGAGATCGAGGGCGAGGGC
GAGGGCCGCCCCTACGAGGGCACCCAGACCGCCAAGCTGAAGGTGACCAAGGGTGGCCCCCTGCCCTTCG
CCTGGGACATCCTGTCCCCTCAGTTCATGTACGGCTCCAAGGCCTACGTGAAGCACCCCGCCGACATCCC
CGACTACTTGAAGCTGTCCTTCCCCGAGGGCTTCAAGTGGGAGCGCGTGATGAACTTCGAGGACGGCGGC
GTGGTGACCGTGACCCAGGACTCCTCCCTGCAGGACGGCGAGTTCATCTACAAGGTGAAGCTGCGCGGCA
CCAACTTCCCCTCCGACGGCCCCGTAATGCAGAAGAAGACCATGGGCTGGGAGGCCTCCTCCGAGCGGAT
GTACCCCGAGGACGGCGCCCTGAAGGGCGAGATCAAGCAGAGGCTGAAGCTGAAGGACGGCGGCCACTAC
GACGCTGAGGTCAAGACCACCTACAAGGCCAAGAAGCCCGTGCAGCTGCCCGGCGCCTACAACGTCAACA
TCAAGTTGGACATCACCTCCCACAACGAGGACTACACCATCGTGGAACAGTACGAACGCGCCGAGGGCCG
CCACTCCACCGGCGGCATGGACGAGCTGTACAAGTAATAACTCGAGAAGCTCGAATTTCCCCGATCGTTC
AAACATTTGGCAATAAAGTTTCTTAAGATTGAATCCTGTTGCCGGTCTTGCGATGATTATCATATAATTT
CTGTTGAATTACGTTAAGCATGTAATAATTAACATGTAATGCATGACGTTATTTATGAGATGGGTTTTAT
GATTAGAGTCCCGCAATTATACATTTAATACGCGATAGAAAACAAAATATAGCGCGCAAACTAGGATAAA
TTATCGCGCGCGGTGTCATCTAATGTTACTAGATCGGGCCAGGATACATAGATTACCACAACTCCGAGCC
CTTCCACCGGCGCGCCAATTCACTGGCCGTCGTTTTACAACGTCGTGACTGGGAAAACCCTGGCGTTACC
CAACTTAATCGCCTTGCAGCACATCCCCCTTTCGCCAGCTGGCGTAATAGCGAAGAGGCCCGCACCGATC
GCCCTTCCCAACAGTTGCGCAGCCTGAATGGCGAATGGCGCCTGATGCGGTATTTTCTCCTTACGCATCT
GTGCGGTATTTCACACCGCATATGGTGCACTCTCAGTACAATCTGCTCTGATGCCGCATAGTTAAGCCAG
CCCCGACACCCGCCAACACCCGCTGACGCGCCCTGACGGGCTTGTCTGCTCCCGGCATCCGCTTACAGAC
AAGCTGTGACCGTCTCCGGGAGCTGCATGTGTCAGAGGTTTTCACCGTCATCACCGAAACGCGCGAGACG
AAAGGGCCTCGTGATACGCCTATTTTTATAGGTTAATGTCATGATAATAATGGTTTCTTAGACGTCAGGT
GGCACTTTTCGGGGAAATGTGCGCGGAACCCCTATTTGTTTATTTTTCTAAATACATTCAAATATGTATC
CGCTCATGAGACAATAACCCTGATAAATGCTTCAATAATATTGAAAAAGGAAGAGTATGAGTATTCAACA
TTTCCGTGTCGCCCTTATTCCCTTTTTTGCGGCATTTTGCCTTCCTGTTTTTGCTCACCCAGAAACGCTG
GTGAAAGTAAAAGATGCTGAAGATCAGTTGGGTGCACGAGTGGGTTACATCGAACTGGATCTCAACAGCG
GTAAGATCCTTGAGAGTTTTCGCCCCGAAGAACGTTTTCCAATGATGAGCACTTTTAAAGTTCTGCTATG
TGGCGCGGTATTATCCCGTATTGACGCCGGGCAAGAGCAACTCGGTCGCCGCATACACTATTCTCAGAAT
GACTTGGTTGAGTACTCACCAGTCACAGAAAAGCATCTTACGGATGGCATGACAGTAAGAGAATTATGCA
GTGCTGCCATAACCATGAGTGATAACACTGCGGCCAACTTACTTCTGACAACGATCGGAGGACCGAAGGA
GCTAACCGCTTTTTTGCACAACATGGGGGATCATGTAACTCGCCTTGATCGTTGGGAACCGGAGCTGAAT
GAAGCCATACCAAACGACGAGCGTGACACCACGATGCCTGTAGCAATGGCAACAACGTTGCGCAAACTAT
TAACTGGCGAACTACTTACTCTAGCTTCCCGGCAACAATTAATAGACTGGATGGAGGCGGATAAAGTTGC
AGGACCACTTCTGCGCTCGGTCCTTCCGGCTGGCTGGTTTATTGCTGATAAATCTGGAGCCGGTGAGCGT
GGGTCTCGCGGTATCATTGCAGCACTGGGGCCAGATGGTAAGCCCTCCCGTATCGTAGTTATCTACACGA
CGGGGAGTCAGGCAACTATGGATGAACGAAATAGACAGATCGCTGAGATAGGTGCCTCACTGATTAAGCA
TTGGTAACTGTCAGACCAAGTTTACTCATATATACTTTAGATTGATTTAAAACTTCATTTTTAATTTAAA
AGGATCTAGGTGAAGATCCTTTTTGATAATCTCATGACCAAAATCCCTTAACGTGAGTTTTCGTTCCACT
GAGCGTCAGACCCCGTAGAAAAGATCAAAGGATCTTCTTGAGATCCTTTTTTTCTGCGCGTAATCTGCTG
CTTGCAAACAAAAAAACCACCGCTACCAGCGGTGGTTTGTTTGCCGGATCAAGAGCTACCAACTCTTTTT
CCGAAGGTAACTGGCTTCAGTAGAGCGCAGATACCAAATACTGTTCTTCTAGTGTAGCCGTAGTTAGGCC
ACCACTTCAAGAACTCTGTAGCACCGCCTACATACCTCGCTCTGCTAATCCTGTTACCAGTGGCTGCTGC
CAGTGGCGATAAGTCGTGTCTTACCGGGTTGGACTCAAGACGATAGTTACCGGATAAGGCGCAGCGGTCG
GGCTGAACGGGGGGTTCGTGCACACAGCCCAGCTTGGAGCGAACGACCTACACCGAACTGAGATACCTAC
AGCGTGAGCTATGAGAAAGCGCCACGCTTCCCGAAGGGAGAAAGGCGGACAGGTATCCGGTAAGCGGCAG
GGTCGGAACAGGAGAGCGCACGAGGGAGCTTCCAGGGGGAAACGCCTGGTATCTTTATAGTCCTGTCGGG
TTTCGCCACCTCTGACTTGAGCGTCGATTTTTGTGATGCTCGTCAGGGGGGCGGAGCCTATGGAAAAACG
CTAGCAACGCGGCCTTTTTACGGTTCCTGGCCTTTTGCTGGCCTTTTGCTCACATGTTCTTTCCTGCGTT
ATCCCCTGATTCTGTGGATAACCGTATTACCGCCTTTGAGTGAGCTGATACCGCTCGCCGCAGCCGAACG
ACCGAGCGCAGCGAGTCAGTGAGCGAGGAAGCGGAAGAGCGCCCAATACGCAAACCGCCTCTCCCCGCGC
GTTGGCCGATTCATTAATGCAGCTGGCACGACAGGTTTCCCGACTGGAAAGCGGGCAGTGAGCGCAACGC
AATTAATGTGAGTTAGCTCACTCATTAGGCACCCCAGGCTTTACACTTTATGCTTCCGGCTCGTATGTTG
TGTGGAATTGTGAGCGGATAACAATTTCACACAGGAAACAGCTATGACCATGATTACGCCAAGCTTGCAT
GCCTGCAGGTCCCC
